>Addgene plasmid #205304 | pRSET-WHaloCaMP1a | addgene full sequence | sequence record 405001 | Addgene NGS Result
GATCTCGATCCCGCGAAATTAATACGACTCACTATAGGGAGACCACAACGGTTTCCCTCTAGAAATAATT
TTGTTTAACTTTAAGAAGGAGATATACATATGCATCATCACCACCACCATGGAGCAGAAATCGGTACTGG
CTTTCCATTCGACCCCCATTATGTGGAAGTCCTGGGCGAGCGCATGCACTACGTCGATGTTGGTCCGCGC
GATGGCACCCCTGTGCTGTTCCTGCACGGTAACCCGACCTCCTCCTACGTGTGGCGCAACATCATCCCGC
ATGTTGCACCGACCCATCGCTGCATTGCTCCAGACCTGATCGGTATGGGCAAATCCGACAAACCAGACCT
GGGTTATTTCTTCGACGACCACGTCCGCTTCATGGATGCCTTCATCGAAGCCCTGGGTCTGGAAGAGGTC
GTCCTGGTCATTCACGACTGGGGCTCCGCTCTGGGTTTCCACTGGGCCAAGCGCAATCCAGAGCGCGTCA
AAGGTATTGCATTTATGGAGTTCATCCGCCCTATCCCGACCTGGGACGAATGGCCAGAATTTGCCCGCGA
GACCTTCCAGGCCTTCCGCACCACCGACGTCGGCCGCAAGCTGATCATCGATCAGAACGTTTTTATCGAG
TGGACGCTGCCGATGGCCGTCGCGCGCGCCCGTCGTAAATGGCAGAAAACAGGCCATGCGGTTCGTGCTA
TCGGTCGTTTGTCGAGCGGAGGCTCTGGCGGTTCCGGCGGTTCAGGTGGATCA
[438 nt withheld, positions 754-1191]
AAGTATCTGACTGAAGTCGAGATGGACCATTACCGCGAGCCGTTCCTGAATCCTGTTGACCGCGAGCCAC
TGTGGCGCTTCCCAAACGAGCTGCCAATCGCCGGTGAGCCAGCGAACATCGTCGCGCTGGTCGAAGAATA
CATGGACTGGCTGCACCAGTCCCCTGTCCCGAAGCTGCTGTTCTGGGGCACCCCAGGCGTTCTGATCCCA
CCGGCCGAAGCCGCTCGCCTGGCCAAAAGCCTGCCTAACTGCAAGGCTGTGGACATCGGCCCGGGTCTGA
ATCTGCTGCAAGAAGACAACCCGGACCTGATCGGCAGCGAGATCGCGCGCTGGCTGTCGACGCTCGAGAT
TTCCGGCTAAGAATTCGAAGCTTGATCCGGCTTCTAACGGTCTCGACTATACGCCCGAAAGGAAGCTGAG
TTGGCTGCTGCCACCGCTGAGCAATAACTAGCATAACCCCTTGGGGCCTCTAAACGGGTCTTGAGGGGTT
TTTTGCTGAAAGGAGGAACTATATCCGGATCTGGCGTAATAGCGAAGAGGCCCGCACCGATCGCCCTTCC
CAACAGTTGCGCAGCCTGAATGGCGAATGGG
[124 nt withheld, positions 1783-1906]
C
[91 nt withheld, positions 1908-1998]
A
[49 nt withheld, positions 2000-2048]
CCTTTGACGTTGGAGTCCACGTTCTTT
[37 nt withheld, positions 2076-2112]
ACCCTATCTCGGTCTATTCTTTTGATTTATAAGGGATTTTGCCGATTTCGGCCTATTGGTTAAAAAATGA
GCTGATTTAACAAAAATTTAACGCGAATTTTAACAAAATATTAACGCTTACAATTTAGGTGGCACTTTTC
GGGGAAATGTGCGCGGAACCCCTATTTGTTTATTTTTCTAAATACATTCAAATATGTATCCGCTCATGAG
ACAACAACCCTGATAAATGCTTCAATAATATTGAAAAAGGAAGAGTATGAGTATTCAACATTTCCGTGTC
GCCCTTATTCCCTTTTTTGCGGCATTTTGCCTTCCTGTTTTTGCTCACCCAGAAACGCTGGTGAAAGTAA
AAGATGCTGAAGATCAGTTGGGTGCACGAGTGGGTTACATCGAACTGGATCTCAACAGCGGTAAGATCCT
TGAGAGTTTTCGCCCCGAAGAACGTTTTCCAATGATGAGCACTTTTAAAGTTCTGCTATGTGGCGCGGTA
TTATCCCGTATTGACGCCGGGCAAGAGCAACTCGGTCGCCGCATACACTATTCTCAGAATGACTTGGTTG
AGTACTCACCAGTCACAGAAAAGCATCTTACGGATGGCATGACAGTAAGAGAATTATGCAGTGCTGCCAT
AACCATGAGTGATAACACTGCGGCCAACTTACTTCTGACAACGATCGGAGGACCGAAGGAGCTAACCGCT
TTTTTGCACAACATGGGGGATCATGTAACTCGCCTTGATCGTTGGGAACCGGAGCTGAATGAAGCCATAC
CAAACGACGAGCGTGACACCACGATGCCTGTAGCAATGGCAACAACGTTGCGCAAACTATTAACTGGCGA
ACTACTTACTCTAGCTTCCCGGCAACAATTAATAGACTGGATGGAGGCGGATAAAGTTGCAGGACCACTT
CTGCGCTCGGCCCTTCCGGCTGGCTGGTTTATTGCTGATAAATCTGGAGCTGGTGAGCGTGGGTCTCGCG
GTATCATTGCAGCACTGGGGCCAGATGGTAAGCCCTCCCGTATCGTAGTTATCTACACGACGGGGAGTCA
GGCAACTATGGATGAACGAAATAGACAGATCGCTGAGATAGGTGCCTCACTGATTAAGCATTGGTAACTG
TCAGACCAAGTTTACTCATATATACTTTAGATTGATTTAAAACTTCATTTTTAATTTAAAAGGATCTAGG
TGAAGATCCTTTTTGATAATCTCATGACCAAAATCCCTTAACGTGAGTTTTCGTTCCACTGAGCGTCAGA
CCCCGTAGAAAAGATCAAAGGATCTTCTTGAGATCCTTTTTTTCTGCGCGTAATCTGCTGCTTGCAAACA
AAAAAACCACCGCTACCAGCGGTGGTTTGTTTGCCGGATCAAGAGCTACCAACTCTTTTTCCGAAGGTAA
CTGGCTTCAGCAGAGCGCAGATACCAAATACTGTTCTTCTAGTGTAGCCGTAGTTAGGCCACCACTTCAA
GAACTCTGTAGCACCGCCTACATACCTCGCTCTGCTAATCCTGTTACCAGTGGCTGCTGCCAGTGGCGAT
AAGTCGTGTCTTACCGGGTTGGACTCAAGACGATAGTTACCGGATAAGGCGCAGCGGTCGGGCTGAACGG
GGGGTTCGTGCACACAGCCCAGCTTGGAGCGAACGACCTACACCGAACTGAGATACCTACAGCGTGAGCT
ATGAGAAAGCGCCACGCTTCCCGAAGGGAGAAAGGCGGACAGGTATCCGGTAAGCGGCAGGGTCGGAACA
GGAGAGCGCACGAGGGAGCTTCCAGGGGGAAACGCCTGGTATCTTTATAGTCCTGTCGGGTTTCGCCACC
TCTGACTTGAGCGTCGATTTTTGTGATGCTCGTCAGGGGGGCGGAGCCTATGGAAAAACGCCAGCAACGC
GGCCTTTTTACGGTTCCTGGCCTTTTGCTGGCCTTTTGCTCACATGTTCTTTCCTGCGTTATCCCCTGAT
TCTGTGGATAACCGTATTACCGCCTTTGAGTGAGCTGATACCGCTCGCCGCAGCCGAACGACCGAGCGCA
GCGAGTCAGTGAGCGAGGAAGCGGAAGAGCGCCCAATACGCAAACCGCCTCTCCCCGCGCGTTGGCCGAT
TCATTAATGCAG
Features (pLannotate 1.2.2; 14 found; start..end, strand, type, name):
     20..38      +  promoter       T7 promoter: promoter for bacteriophage T7 RNA polymerase
     70..92      +  RBS            RBS: efficient ribosome binding site from bacteriophage T7 gene 10 (Olins and Rangwala, 1989)
    124..646     +  CDS            HaloTag® (fragment): modified bacterial dehalogenase that forms covalent bonds with chloroalkane derivatives
    658..717     +  CDS            MYLK (fragment): MYLK_SHEEP - Experimental evidence at transcript level: Swiss-Prot protein existence level 2. Calcium/calmodulin-dependent myosin light chain kinase implicated in smooth muscle contraction via phosphorylation of myosin light chains (MLC). Also regulates actin-myosin interaction through a non-kinase activity. Phosphorylates PTK2B/PYK2 and myosin light-chains. Involved in the inflammatory response (e.g. apoptosis, vascular permeability, leukocyte diapedesis), cell motility and morphology, airway hyperreactivity and other activities relevant to asthma. Required for tonic airway smooth muscle cont
    751..1194    +  CDS            CALM1 (sequence partly withheld): CALM1_HUMAN - Also known as CALM, CAM, CAM1. Experimental evidence at protein level: Swiss-Prot protein existence level 1. (Microbial infection) Required for Legionella pneumophila SidJ glutamylase activity. From Homo sapiens (Human).
   1198..1548    +  CDS            HaloTag® (fragment): modified bacterial dehalogenase that forms covalent bonds with chloroalkane derivatives
   1594..1631    +  CDS            SET1 (fragment): solubility-enhancement tag derived from T7 phage gene 10B
   1639..1686    +  terminator     T7 terminator: transcription terminator for bacteriophage T7 RNA polymerase
   1712..1778    +  CDS            lacZα (fragment): LacZα fragment of β-galactosidase; lacZ fragment
   1783..2211    +  rep_origin     f1 ori (sequence partly withheld): f1 bacteriophage origin of replication; arrow indicates direction of (+) strand synthesis
   2264..2368    +  promoter       AmpR promoter: bla
   2369..3229    +  CDS            AmpR: β-lactamase; bla; confers resistance to ampicillin, carbenicillin, and related antibiotics
   3400..3988    +  rep_origin     ori: high-copy-number ColE1/pMB1/pBR322/pUC origin of replication
   4171..4224    +  CDS            lacI (fragment): lac repressor; lacI; The lac repressor binds to the lac operator to inhibit transcription in E. coli. This inhibition can be relieved by adding lactose or isopropyl-β-D-thiogalactopyranoside (IPTG).
