[The description below was written by a language model from this plasmid's Addgene catalogue record and pLannotate feature annotations shown in this document.]
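Description:
pRSET-WHaloCaMP1a is a 4,224 nt bacterial expression plasmid built on the pRSET backbone for producing the synthetic calcium indicator protein WHaloCaMP1a in E. coli. It is maintained at high copy through a ColE1/pUC-type origin and selected with ampicillin via the β-lactamase gene driven by its own promoter. An f1 phage origin is also present, a standard backbone element that permits single-stranded DNA production. Short annotated fragments of lacZα and lacI, and a small piece of T7 gene 10-derived sequence just upstream of the terminator, appear to be backbone remnants rather than functional units.

The expression cassette consists of a T7 promoter and the efficient T7 gene 10 ribosome binding site upstream of the open reading frame, closed by a T7 terminator, so transcription depends on a host supplying T7 RNA polymerase. The coding region has a split architecture: an N-terminal portion of HaloTag, a short calmodulin-binding peptide matching myosin light chain kinase, human-type calmodulin (CALM1), and then the remaining portion of HaloTag. This places a calcium-sensing calmodulin/peptide module inside the self-labelling dehalogenase, which covalently binds chloroalkane-derivatised ligands. In such chemigenetic designs, calcium-driven binding of calmodulin to the peptide alters the environment of a bound dye ligand and thus its fluorescence. The associated publication describes a modular chemigenetic calcium indicator for functional imaging with near-infrared light. No purification tag is annotated in the feature table, although about 30 nt between the ribosome binding site and the first HaloTag fragment is unannotated. The stated purpose is bacterial expression of the sensor, presumably to obtain recombinant protein for in vitro study, though the record does not say so.
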