Addgene plasmid #205304: pRSET-WHaloCaMP1a
Purpose: Expression of WHaloCaMP1a in E. coli
Depositing lab: Eric Schreiter. Depositing organization: HHMI, Janelia Research Campus. Publication: A modular chemigenetic calcium indicator enables in vivo functional imaging with near-infrared light. Farrants H, Shuai Y, Lemon WC, Hernandez CM, Yang S, Patel R, Qiao G, Frei MS, Grimm JB, Hanson TL, Tomaska F, Turner GC, Stringer C, Keller PJ, Beyene AG, Chen Y, Liang Y, Lavis LD, Schreiter ER. bioRxiv. 2023 Jul 19:2023.07.18.549527. doi: 10.1101/2023.07.18.549527. Preprint. PubMed 37503182.
Backbone
  Vector backbone: pRSET
  Vector type: Bacterial Expression
Growth in bacteria
  Bacterial resistance: Ampicillin, 100 μg/mL
  Growth temperature: 37°C
  Growth strain: DH5alpha
  Copy number: High Copy
Gene/Insert
  Gene/Insert name: WHaloCaMP1a
  Species: Synthetic
  Cloning method: Gibson Cloning
Terms and licenses: Academic/Nonprofit Terms; Industry Terms: Not Available to Industry
Depositor comments: Please visit https://doi.org/10.1101/2023.07.18.549527 for bioRxiv preprint.
How to cite: pRSET-WHaloCaMP1a was a gift from Eric Schreiter (Addgene plasmid # 205304 ; http://n2t.net/addgene:205304 ; RRID:Addgene_205304)
